Addgene plasmid #123961: MTK0_004
Purpose: Encodes the Cas9 cROSA26 homology destination with Blasticidin resistance cassette GFP dropout destination vector as a type 0 part to be used in the MTK system
Depositing lab: Hana El-Samad. Depositing organization: University of California, San Francisco (UCSF). Publication: A Toolkit for Rapid Modular Construction of Biological Circuits in Mammalian Cells. Fonseca JP, Bonny AR, Kumar GR, Ng AH, Town J, Wu QC, Aslankoohi E, Chen SY, Dods G, Harrigan P, Osimiri LC, Kistler AL, El-Samad H. ACS Synth Biol. 2019 Nov 15;8(11):2593-2606. doi: 10.1021/acssynbio.9b00322. Epub 2019 Nov 5. PubMed 31686495.
Backbone
  Vector backbone: self-made
  Vector type: Mammalian Expression
Growth in bacteria
  Bacterial resistance: Kanamycin, 50 μg/mL
  Growth temperature: 37°C
  Growth strain: DH5alpha
  Copy number: Unknown
Gene/Insert
  Gene/Insert name: cRosa26 destination
  Species: Synthetic
  Cloning method: Restriction Enzyme; 5′ cloning site unknown (unknown if destroyed); 3′ cloning site unknown (unknown if destroyed)
Terms and licenses: Academic/Nonprofit Terms; Industry Terms: Not Available to Industry
Depositor comments: Please visit https://www.biorxiv.org/content/10.1101/506188v2 for BioRxiv preprint
How to cite: MTK0_004 was a gift from Hana El-Samad (Addgene plasmid # 123961 ; http://n2t.net/addgene:123961 ; RRID:Addgene_123961)
