[The description below was written by a language model from this plasmid's Addgene catalogue record and pLannotate feature annotations shown in this document.]
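Description:
MTK0_004 is a destination vector from the Mammalian Toolkit (MTK), a modular hierarchical cloning system for assembling genetic circuits for mammalian cells, in which it is classed as a type 0 part. It is a self-made, roughly 6 kb plasmid listed as a mammalian expression vector. It is propagated in E. coli through a high-copy ColE1/pUC-type origin and selected with kanamycin via an aph(3')-Ia KanR gene.

The insert, recorded as a synthetic "cRosa26 destination", is designed for Cas9-assisted integration of assembled cargo at a ROSA26 safe-harbour locus through flanking homology sequences. The homology arms are not annotated in the feature table, but sizeable unannotated stretches flank the annotated payload and would be consistent with them. The record does not explain the "c" prefix or state the species of the targeted locus.

Between these regions sits a superfolder GFP coding sequence followed by the bacterial rrnB T1 and T7Te terminators. This is the GFP dropout cassette: during assembly it is replaced by the incoming parts or transcription units, so correctly assembled clones give non-fluorescent colonies while uncut parental plasmid gives green ones. The bacterial promoter driving GFP and the restriction sites used for dropout are not annotated.

Downstream, a CMV enhancer/promoter drives blasticidin S deaminase (BSD) with a bGH polyadenylation signal, which allows blasticidin selection of mammalian cells that have taken up or integrated the cassette. The short MoMLV LTR and lacZα fragments in the table are only about 20 nt each and are probably incidental matches or cloning remnants rather than functional elements. The plasmid is typically used as the recipient backbone for building constructs intended for targeted, selectable genomic integration.
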