Features (pLannotate 1.2.2; 11 found; start..end, strand, type, name):
     77..665     +  rep_origin     ori: high-copy-number ColE1/pMB1/pBR322/pUC origin of replication
   1540..2253    +  CDS            superfolder GFP: GFP variant that folds robustly even when fused to poorly folded proteins (Pédelacq et al., 2006)
   2265..2336    +  terminator     rrnB T1 terminator: transcription terminator T1 from the E. coli rrnB gene
   2352..2379    +  terminator     T7Te terminator: phage T7 early transcription terminator
   3151..3171    +  LTR            3' LTR (ΔU3) (fragment): self-inactivating 3' long terminal repeat (LTR) from Moloney murine leukemia virus
   3206..3506    +  enhancer       CMV enhancer: human cytomegalovirus immediate early enhancer
   3507..3710    +  promoter       CMV promoter: human cytomegalovirus (CMV) immediate early promoter
   3738..4136    +  CDS            BSD: blasticidin S deaminase; Aspergillus terreus BSD; confers resistance to blasticidin
   4154..4361    +  polyA_signal   bGH poly(A) signal: bovine growth hormone polyadenylation signal
   4964..4983    -  CDS            lacZα (fragment): LacZα fragment of β-galactosidase; lacZ fragment
   5023..5838    -  CDS            KanR: aminoglycoside phosphotransferase; aph(3')-Ia; confers resistance to kanamycin in bacteria or G418 (Geneticin®) in eukaryotes
>Addgene plasmid #123961 | MTK0_004 | addgene full sequence | sequence record 272155 | Addgene NGS Result
TCATGACCAAAATCCCTTAACGTGAGTTTTCGTTCCACTGAGCGTCAGACCCCGTAGAAAAGATCAAAGG
ATCTTCTTGAGATCCTTTTTTTCTGCGCGTAATCTGCTGCTTGCAAACAAAAAAACCACCGCTACCAGCG
GTGGTTTGTTTGCCGGATCAAGAGCTACCAACTCTTTTTCCGAAGGTAACTGGCTTCAGCAGAGCGCAGA
TACCAAATACTGTTCTTCTAGTGTAGCCGTAGTTAGGCCACCACTTCAAGAACTCTGTAGCACCGCCTAC
ATACCTCGCTCTGCTAATCCTGTTACCAGTGGCTGCTGCCAGTGGCGATAAGTCGTGTCTTACCGGGTTG
GACTCAAGACGATAGTTACCGGATAAGGCGCAGCGGTCGGGCTGAACGGGGGGTTCGTGCACACAGCCCA
GCTTGGAGCGAACGACCTACACCGAACTGAGATACCTACAGCGTGAGCTATGAGAAAGCGCCACGCTTCC
CGAAGGGAGAAAGGCGGACAGGTATCCGGTAAGCGGCAGGGTCGGAACAGGAGAGCGCACGAGGGAGCTT
CCAGGGGGAAACGCCTGGTATCTTTATAGTCCTGTCGGGTTTCGCCACCTCTGACTTGAGCGTCGATTTT
TGTGATGCTCGTCAGGGGGGCGGAGCCTATGGAAAAACGCCAGCAACGCGGCCTTTTTACGGTTCCTGGC
CTTTTGCTGGCCTTTTGCTCACATGTTCTTTCCTGCGTTATCCCCTGATTCTGTGGATAACCGTGCGGCC
GCCAATCATGGTCATAGCTGTTTCCTGCAACGGAAAGGGCCTAAAATTTTAAGATTAGTATCTAATTTAA
AATGCTACACTTTGGTGGTGTAAACAACGTTCTCAAACGACGTGAGTAAAAAACTCAGATGACCATGCCC
TTAACCTCCTTTTATCCACAGGAAAAGCACTACAAAAACGATCTTAAGTAGTAATAACACGCAGCCTTGC
TGCATAAAATCAGCCCGAGATGAATGCCTGGACTCCCATTTCCCTCCTCCACCCCTATTATAATTATTTT
GTGACACAAACTCAAGCAGGGTGAAGAGAGAAATCTCACACCTGCTCAATCCCCTGCAGGACAACGCCCA
GACACCAGGTAAAGCCTGGGCACAGAGAGTCCCGCCCACAATCGAGAAGGAGCAACTCGACATGGAGGCG
ATGACGCCCTGAATTCGCATCTAGACTGATGAGACGTGGTAGAGCCACAAACAGCCGGTACAAGCAACGA
TCTCCAGGACCATCTGAATCATGCGCGGATGACACGAACTCACGACGGCGATCACAGACATTAACCCACA
GTACAGACACTGCGACAACGTGGCAATTCGTCGCAATACAACGGAAAGTGAAACGTGATTTCATGCGTCA
TTTTGAACATTTTGTAAATCTTATTTAATAATGTGTGCGGCAATTCACATTTAATTTATGAATGTTTTCT
TAACATCGCGGCAACTCAAGAAACGGCAGGTTCGGATCTTAGCTACTAGAGAAAGAGGAGAAATACTAGA
TGCGTAAAGGCGAAGAGCTGTTCACTGGTGTCGTCCCTATTCTGGTGGAACTGGATGGTGATGTCAACGG
TCATAAGTTTTCCGTGCGTGGCGAGGGTGAAGGTGACGCAACTAATGGTAAACTGACGCTGAAGTTCATC
TGTACTACTGGTAAACTGCCGGTTCCTTGGCCGACTCTGGTAACGACGCTGACTTATGGTGTTCAGTGCT
TTGCTCGTTATCCGGACCATATGAAGCAGCATGACTTCTTCAAGTCCGCCATGCCGGAAGGCTATGTGCA
GGAACGCACGATTTCCTTTAAGGATGACGGCACGTACAAAACGCGTGCGGAAGTGAAATTTGAAGGCGAT
ACCCTGGTAAACCGCATTGAGCTGAAAGGCATTGACTTTAAAGAGGACGGCAATATCCTGGGCCATAAGC
TGGAATACAATTTTAACAGCCACAATGTTTACATCACCGCCGATAAACAAAAAAATGGCATTAAAGCGAA
TTTTAAAATTCGCCACAACGTGGAGGATGGCAGCGTGCAGCTGGCTGATCACTACCAGCAAAACACTCCA
ATCGGTGATGGTCCTGTTCTGCTGCCAGACAATCACTATCTGAGCACGCAAAGCGTTCTGTCTAAAGATC
CGAACGAGAAACGCGATCATATGGTTCTGCTGGAGTTCGTAACCGCAGCGGGCATCACGCATGGTATGGA
TGAACTGTACAAATGACCAGGCATCAAATAAAACGAAAGGCTCAGTCGAAAGACTGGGCCTTTCGTTTTA
TCTGTTGTTTGTCGGTGAACGCTCTCTACTAGAGTCACACTGGCTCACCTTCGGGTGGGCCTTTCTGCGT
TTATAGCTGGAAATCTGCTCGTCAGTGGTGCTCACACTGACGAATCATGTACAGATCATACCGATGACTG
CCTGGCGACTCACAACTAAGCAAGACAGCCGGAACCAGCGCCGGCGAACACCACTGCATATATGGCATAT
CACAACAGTCCACGTCTCAAGCAGTTACAGAGATGTTACGAACCACTAGTGCACTGCAGATCGAATTCGA
GTTGGCGCGCCTGTCATTCTAAATCTCTCTTTCAGCCTAAAGCTTTTTCCCCGTATCCCCCCAGGTGTCT
GCAGGCTCAAAGAGCAGCGAGAAGCGTTCAGAGGAAAGCGATCCCGTGCCACCTTCCCCGTGCCCGGGCT
GTCCCCGCACGCTGCCGGCTCGGGGATGCGGGGGGAGCGCCGGACCGGAGCGGAGCCCCGGGCGGCTCGC
TGCTGCCCCCTAGCGGGGGAGGGACGTAATTACATCCCTGGGGGCTTTGGGAGGGGGCTGTCCCCGTGAG
CTCCCAGGCGCGCCTGTCATTCTAAATCTCTCTTTCAGCCTAAAGCTTTTTCCCCGTATCCCCCCAGGTG
TCTGCAGGCTCAAAGAGCAGCGAGAAGCGTTCAGAGGAAAGCGATCCCGTGCCACCTTCCCCGTGCCCGG
GCTGTCCCCGCACGCTGCCGGCTCGGGGATGCGGGGGGAGCGCCGGACCGGAGCGGAGCCCCGGGCGGCT
CGCTGCTGCCCCCTAGCGGGGGAGGGACGTAATTACATCCCTGGGGGCTTTGGGGGGGGGCTGTCCCCGT
GAGCTCAATAAAAGAGCCCACTACAGCGGTGGGCTCTATGGGGTACCTACGTAGGTACATAACTTACGGT
AAATGGCCCGCCTGGCTGACCGCCCAACGACCCCCGCCCATTGACGTCAATAATGACGTATGTTCCCATA
GTAACGCCAATAGGGACTTTCCATTGACGTCAATGGGTGGAGTATTTACGGTAAACTGCCCACTTGGCAG
TACATCAAGTGTATCATATGCCAAGTACGCCCCCTATTGACGTCAATGACGGTAAATGGCCCGCCTGGCA
TTATGCCCAGTACATGACCTTATGGGACTTTCCTACTTGGCAGTACATCTACGTATTAGTCATCGCTATT
ACCATGGTGATGCGGTTTTGGCAGTACATCAATGGGCGTGGATAGCGGTTTGACTCACGGGGATTTCCAA
GTCTCCACCCCATTGACGTCAATGGGAGTTTGTTTTGGCACCAAAATCAACGGGACTTTCCAAAATGTCG
TAACAACTCCGCCCCATTGACGCAAATGGGCGGTAGGCGTGTACGGTGGGAGGTCTATATAAGCAGAGCT
CGTTTAGTGAACCGTCAGATAGCCACCATGGCCAAGCCTTTGTCTCAAGAAGAATCCACCCTCATTGAAA
GAGCAACGGCTACAATCAACAGCATCCCCATCTCTGAAGACTACAGCGTCGCCAGCGCAGCTCTCTCTAG
CGACGGCCGCATCTTCACTGGTGTCAATGTATATCATTTTACTGGGGGACCTTGTGCAGAACTCGTGGTG
CTGGGCACTGCTGCTGCTGCGGCAGCTGGCAACCTGACTTGTATCGTCGCGATCGGAAATGAGAACAGGG
GCATCTTGAGCCCCTGCGGACGGTGCCGACAGGTGCTTCTCGATCTGCATCCTGGGATCAAAGCCATAGT
GAAGGACAGTGATGGACAGCCGACGGCAGTTGGGATTCGTGAATTGCTGCCCTCTGGTTATGTGTGGGAG
GGCTAACTCGAGCGACGCCTCGACTGTGCCTTCTAGTTGCCAGCCATCTGTTGTTTGCCCCTCCCCCGTG
CCTTCCTTGACCCTGGAAGGTGCCACTCCCACTGTCCTTTCCTAATAAAATGAGGAAATTGCATCGCATT
GTCTGAGTAGGTGTCATTCTATTCTGGGGGGTGGGGTGGGGCAGGACAGCAAGGGGGAGGATTGGGAAGA
CAATAGCAGGCATGCTGGGGATGCGGTGGGCTCTATGAGTAGATCGCGGGGGAGGGAGGGATTCTTCTAG
GCCCAGGGCGGTCCTTAGGAGACAGGAGGCAGCCGAGAACTCCCATAAAGGTATTGCGGCACTCCCCTCC
CCCTACCGAGAAGGGTGCGGCCTTCTCTCCGCCTCCTCCACTGCAGATCCCTCAGGATTGCAGCTCGCGC
CGATTTTCAGAGATCACGCACCTCCCTCCCACAAACCAGCAGGACCGACCCCCGCTCCTCCCCCCACCTC
CGCGAGTCCGCGAGCGGATCCAGCTCATCTCGTCCTTCAGGCGGCGGACGCCCGGGACGGAGCCGCGGTC
GCCGCCACCCAGAAGCCTCGACCCAGCAGTCCGCCTCCGCCTCCGCCTCCGCCTCTAGTGCGTGCGCAGG
GGCGCGGGGCCAGACACTGCGGCGCGGGGCCTCGGGAAGGACCGTACCAACGACCGCCTCCCTGCCCCTC
CGCCCCCTCTGCTGACCCGCTCAGTGGTTTCGCTCAATTGGGACCCGAGCCAATGGCAAGGGGCCGTTCC
CCGGCTTCAGCAGCCAATCAGGTGCCGAAGCCACACGGGCGGCGGGTAACCCTACTCCCCGCGAGGGTTT
TCCCAGTCACGACCCGAGCGGCCGCGTGTTACAACCAATTAACCAATTCTGATTAGAAAAACTCATCGAG
CATCAAATGAAACTGCAATTTATTCATATCAGGATTATCAATACCATATTTTTGAAAAAGCCGTTTCTGT
AATGAAGGAGAAAACTCACCGAGGCAGTTCCATAGGATGGCAAGATCCTGGTATCGGTCTGCGATTCCGA
CTCGTCCAACATCAATACAACCTATTAATTTCCCCTCGTCAAAAATAAGGTTATCAAGTGAGAAATCACC
ATGAGTGACGACTGAATCCGGTGAGAATGGCAAAAGCTTATGCATTTCTTTCCAGACTTGTTCAACAGGC
CAGCCATTACGCTCGTCATCAAAATCACTCGCATCAACCAAACCGTTATTCATTCGTGATTGCGCCTGAG
CGAGGCGAAATACGCGATCGCTGTTAAAAGGACAATTACAAACAGGAATCGAATGCAACCGGCGCAGGAA
CACTGCCAGCGCATCAACAATATTTTCACCTGAATCAGGATATTCTTCTAATACCTGGAATGCTGTTTTC
CCGGGGATCGCAGTGGTGAGTAACCATGCATCATCAGGAGTACGGATAAAATGCTTGATGGTCGGAAGAG
GCATAAATTCCGTCAGCCAGTTTAGTCTGACCATCTCATCTGTAACATCATTGGCAACGCTACCTTTGCC
ATGTTTCAGAAACAACTCTGGCGCATCGGGCTTCCCATACAATCGATAGATTGTCGCACCTGATTGCCCG
ACATTATCGCGAGCCCATTTATACCCATATAAATCAGCATCCATGTTGGAATTTAATCGCGGCCTGGAGC
AAGACGTTTCCCGTTGAATATGGCTCATAACACCCCTTGTATTACTGTTTATGTAAGCAGACAGTTTTAT
TGTTCATGATGATATATTTTTATCTTGTGCAATGTAACATCAGAGATTTTGAGACACAACGTGGCTTTGT
TGAATAAATCGAACTTTTGCTGAGTTGAAGGATCAG
